>Addgene plasmid #118317 | GFP-RanV19 E1RA2 | addgene full sequence | sequence record 227882 | Addgene NGS Result
GCCTTTTGCTCACATGTTCTTTCCTGCGTTATCCCCTGATTCTGTGGATAACCGTATTACCGCCATGCAT
TAGTTATTAATAGTAATCAATTACGGGGTCATTAGTTCATAGCCCATATATGGAGTTCCGCGTTACATAA
CTTACGGTAAATGGCCCGCCTGGCTGACCGCCCAACGACCCCCGCCCATTGACGTCAATAATGACGTATG
TTCCCATAGTAACGCCAATAGGGACTTTCCATTGACGTCAATGGGTGGAGTATTTACGGTAAACTGCCCA
CTTGGCAGTACATCAAGTGTATCATATGCCAAGTACGCCCCCTATTGACGTCAATGACGGTAAATGGCCC
GCCTGGCATTATGCCCAGTACATGACCTTATGGGACTTTCCTACTTGGCAGTACATCTACGTATTAGTCA
TCGCTATTACCATGGTGATGCGGTTTTGGCAGTACATCAATGGGCGTGGATAGCGGTTTGACTCACGGGG
ATTTCCAAGTCTCCACCCCATTGACGTCAATGGGAGTTTGTTTTGGCACCAAAATCAACGGGACTTTCCA
AAATGTCGTAACAACTCCGCCCCATTGACGCAAATGGGCGGTAGGCGTGTACGGTGGGAGGTCTATATAA
GCAGAGCTGGTTTAGTGAACCGTCAGATCCGCTAGCGCTACCGGTCGCCACCATGGTGAGCAAGGGCGAG
GAGCTGTTCACCGGGGTGGTGCCCATCCTGGTCGAGCTGGACGGCGACGTAAACGGCCACAAGTTCAGCG
TGTCCGGCGAGGGCGAGGGCGATGCCACCTACGGCAAGCTGACCCTGAAGTTCATCTGCACCACCGGCAA
GCTGCCCGTGCCCTGGCCCACCCTCGTGACCACCCTGACCTACGGCGTGCAGTGCTTCAGCCGCTACCCC
GACCACATGAAGCAGCACGACTTCTTCAAGTCCGCCATGCCCGAAGGCTACGTCCAGGAGCGCACCATCT
TCTTCAAGGACGACGGCAACTACAAGACCCGCGCCGAGGTGAAGTTCGAGGGCGACACCCTGGTGAACCG
CATCGAGCTGAAGGGCATCGACTTCAAGGAGGACGGCAACATCCTGGGGCACAAGCTGGAGTACAACTAC
AACAGCCACAACGTCTATATCATGGCCGACAAGCAGAAGAACGGCATCAAGGTGAACTTCAAGATCCGCC
ACAACATCGAGGACGGCAGCGTGCAGCTCGCCGACCACTACCAGCAGAACACCCCCATCGGCGACGGCCC
CGTGCTGCTGCCCGACAACCACTACCTGAGCACCCAGTCCGCCCTGAGCAAAGACCCCAACGAGAAGCGC
GATCACATGGTCCTGCTGGAGTTCGTGACCGCCGCCGGGATCACTCTCGGCATGGACGAGCTGTACAAGT
CCGGACTCAGATCTCGAGCTCAAGCTTCGATGGCTGCGCAGGGAGAGCCCCAGGTCCAGTTCAAACTTGT
ATTGGTTGGTGATGTTGGTACTGGAAAAACGACCTTCGTGAAACGTCATTTGACTGGTGAATTTGAGAAG
AAGTATGTAGCCACCTTGGGTGTTGAGGTTCATCCCCTAGTGTTCCACACCAACAGAGGACCTATTAAGT
TCAATGTATGGGACACAGCCGGCCAGGAGAAATTCGGTGGACTGAGAGATGGCTATTATATCCAAGCCCA
GTGTGCCATCATAATGTTTGATGTAACATCGAGAGTTACTTACAAGAATGTGCCTAACTGGCATAGAGAT
CTGGTACGAGTGTGTGAAAACATCCCCATTGTGTTGTGTGGCAACAAAGTGGATATTAAGGACAGGAAAG
TGAAGGCGAAATCCATTGTCTTCCACCGAAAGAAGAATCTTCAGTACTACGACATTTCTGCCAAAAGTAA
CTACAACTTTGAAAAGCCCTTCCTCTGGCTTGCTAGGAAGCTCATTGGAGACCCTAACTTGGAATTTGTT
GCCATGCCTGCTCTCGCCCCACCAGAAGTTGTCATGGACCCAGCTTTGGCAGCACAGTATGAGCACGACT
TAGAGGTTGCTCAGACAACTGCTCTCCCGGATGAGGATGATGACCTGGTGAATTCAATGGTGTTGAGAAG
GATGCACCGGCCCCGAAGCTGCTCCTACCAGCTGCTGCTGGAGCACCAGCGTCCGAGCTGCATCCAGGGG
CTGCGCTGGACACCACTCACCAACAGCGAGGAGTCCCTGGATTTCAGCGAGAGCCTGGAGCAGGCCTCCA
CAGAGCGGGTGCTCAGGGCTGGGAGGCAGCTGCATCGGCATCTGCTGGCCACCTGCCCAAACCTCACCCG
AGACCGGAAGTACCACCTTAGGCTCTATCGGCAGTGCTGCTCTGGCCGGGAGCTGGTGGATGGGATCTTG
GCCCTGGGACTTGGGGTCCATTCCCGGAGCCAAGTTGTGGGAATCTGCCAGGTGCTGCTGGATGAAGGTG
CCCTCTGCCATGTGAAACACGACTGGGCCTTCCAGGACCGAGATGCCCAATTCTACCGGTTCCCCGGGCC
CGAGCCCGAGCCCGTGGGAACTCATGAGATGGAGGAGGAGTTGGCCGAAGCTGTGGCCCTGCTCTCCCAG
CGGGGGCCTGACGCCCTGCTCACTGTGGCACTTCGAAAGCCCCCAGGTCAGCGCACGGATGAAGAGCTGG
ACCTCATCTTTGAGGAGCTGCTGCACATCAAGGCTGTGGCCCACCTCTCCAACTCGGTGAAGCGAGAATT
AGCGGCTGTTCTGCTCTTTGAACCACACAGCAAGGCAGGGACCGTGTTGTTCAGCCAGGGGGACAAGGGC
ACTTCGTGGTACATTATCTGGAAGGGATCTGTCAACGTGGTGACCCATGGCAAGGGGCTGGTGACCACCC
TGCATGAGGGAGATGATTTTGGACAGCTGGCTCTGGTGAATGATGCACCCCGGGCAGCCACCATCATCCT
GCGAGAAGACAACTGTCATTTCCTGCGTGTGGACAAGCAGGACTTCAACCGTATCATCAAGGATGTGGAG
GCAAAGACCATGCGGCTGGAAGAACATGGCAAAGTGGTGCTGGTGCTGGAGAGAGCCTCTCAGGGCGCCG
GCCCTTCCCGACCCCCAACCCCAGGCAGGAACCGGTATACAGTGATGTCTGGCACCCCAGAGAAGATCCT
AGAGCTTCTGTTGGAGGCCATGGGACCAGATTCCAGTGCTCATGACCCAACAGAGACATTCCTCAGCGAC
TTCCTCCTGACCCACAGGGTCTTCATGCCCAGCGCCCAACTCTGCGCTGCCCTTCTGCACCACTTCCATG
TGGAGCCTGCGGGTGGCAGCGAGCAGGAGCGCAGCACCTACGTCTGCAACAAGAGGCAGCAGATCTTCCG
CTTGGTCCTGCAGTGGGCGGCCATGTATGGCGATCTCCTCCAAGAAGATGATGTGGCCATGGCCTTCCTG
GAGGAGTTCTATGTGTCTGTATCAGATGACGCACGGATGATGGCTGCCTTCAAGGAGCAGCTGCCAGAGC
TGGAGAAGATTGTCAAGCAAATCTCAGAAGACGCAAAAGCTCCACAGAAGAAGCACAAGGTGCTTTTGCA
ACAGTTCAACACAGGTGACGAGAGGGCCCAGAAGCGTCAGCCTATTCGTGGCTCTGATGAGGTTTTGTTC
AAGGTCTACTGCATCGACCACACCTATACTACCATTCGTGTGCCGGTAGCTGCCTCGGTGAAGGAAGTCA
TCAGTGCAGTAGCTGACAAACTGGGCTCAGGGGAAGGCCTGATCATCGTCAAGATGAACTCTGGAGGAGA
AAAGGTGGTGCTGAAATCTAATGATGTTTCAGTATTTACGACGCTCACCATTAATAATCGATTGTTTGTT
GTCAACCCACAGGAAGCGCATGAGCTGATCCCACACCCTGACCAGCTGGGGCCCACTGTGGGCTCTGCTG
AGGGGCTGGACCTGGTGAGTGCCAAGGACCTGGCAGGCCAGCTGACGGACCACGACTGGAGCCTCTTCAA
CAGTATCCACCAGGTGGAGCTGATCCACTATGTGCTGGGCCCCCAGCATCTGCGGGATGTCACCACCGCC
AACCTGGAGCGCTTCATGCGCCGCTTCAATGAGCTGCAGTACTGGGTGGCCACCGAGCTGTGTCTCTGCC
CCGTGCCCGGCCCCCGGGCCCAGCTGCTCAGGAAGTTCATTAAGCTGGCGGCCCACCTCAAGGAGCAGAA
GAATCTCAATTCCTTCTTTGCCGTCATGTTTGGCCTCAGCAACTCGGCCATCAGCCGCCTAGCCCACACC
TGGGAGCGGCTGCCCCACAAAGTCCGGAAGCTGTACTCCGCCCTCGAGAGGCTGCTGGATCCCTCATGGA
ACCACCGGGTATACCGACTGGCCCTCGCCAAGCTCTCCCCTCCTGTCATCCCCTTCATGCCCCTTCTTCT
CAAAGACATGACCTTCATTCATGAGGGAAACCACACACTAGTGGAGAATCTCATCAACTTTGAGAAGATG
AGAATGATGGCCAGAGCCGCGCGGATGCTGCACCACTGCCGAAGCCACAACCCTGTGCCTCTCTCACCAC
TCAGAAGCCGAGTTTCCCACCTCCACGAGGACAGCCAGGTGGCGAGGATTTCCACATGCTCGGAGCAGTC
CCTGAGCACCCGGAGTCCAGCCAGCACCTGGGCTTATGTCCAGCAGCTGAAGGTCATTGACAACCAGCGG
GAACTCTCCCGCCTCTCCCGAGAGCTGGAGCCATAGTCTAGATAACTGATCATAATCAGCCATACCACAT
TTGTAGAGGTTTTACTTGCTTTAAAAAACCTCCCACACCTCCCCCTGAACCTGAAACATAAAATGAATGC
AATTGTTGTTGTTAACTTGTTTATTGCAGCTTATAATGGTTACAAATAAAGCAATAGCATCACAAATTTC
ACAAATAAAGCATTTTTTTCACTGCATTCTAGTTGTGGTTTGTCCAAACTCATCAATGTATCTTAACGCG
TAAATTGTAAGCGTTAATATTTTGTTAAAATTCGCGTTAAATTTTTGTTAAATCAGCTCATTTTTTAACC
AATAGGCCGAAATCGGCAAAATCCCTTATAAATCAAAAGAATAGACCGAGATAGGGT
[37 nt withheld, positions 5098-5134]
AAAGAACGTGGACTCCAACGTCAAAGG
[49 nt withheld, positions 5162-5210]
T
[91 nt withheld, positions 5212-5302]
G
[124 nt withheld, positions 5304-5427]
CAGGTGGCACTTTTCGGGGAAATGTGCGCGGAACCCCTATTTGTTTATTTTTCTAAATACATTCAAATAT
GTATCCGCTCATGAGACAATAACCCTGATAAATGCTTCAATAATATTGAAAAAGGAAGAGTCCTGAGGCG
GAAAGAACCAGCTGTGGAATGTGTGTCAGTTAGGGTGTGGAAAGTCCCCAGGCTCCCCAGCAGGCAGAAG
TATGCAAAGCATGCATCTCAATTAGTCAGCAACCAGGTGTGGAAAGTCCCCAGGCTCCCCAGCAGGCAGA
AGTATGCAAAGCATGCATCTCAATTAGTCAGCAACCATAGTCCCGCCCCTAACTCCGCCCATCCCGCCCC
TAACTCCGCCCAGTTCCGCCCATTCTCCGCCCCATGGCTGACTAATTTTTTTTATTTATGCAGAGGCCGA
GGCCGCCTCGGCCTCTGAGCTATTCCAGAAGTAGTGAGGAGGCTTTTTTGGAGGCCTAGGCTTTTGCAAA
GATCGATCAAGAGACAGGATGAGGATCGTTTCGCATGATTGAACAAGATGGATTGCACGCAGGTTCTCCG
GCCGCTTGGGTGGAGAGGCTATTCGGCTATGACTGGGCACAACAGACAATCGGCTGCTCTGATGCCGCCG
TGTTCCGGCTGTCAGCGCAGGGGCGCCCGGTTCTTTTTGTCAAGACCGACCTGTCCGGTGCCCTGAATGA
ACTGCAAGACGAGGCAGCGCGGCTATCGTGGCTGGCCACGACGGGCGTTCCTTGCGCAGCTGTGCTCGAC
GTTGTCACTGAAGCGGGAAGGGACTGGCTGCTATTGGGCGAAGTGCCGGGGCAGGATCTCCTGTCATCTC
ACCTTGCTCCTGCCGAGAAAGTATCCATCATGGCTGATGCAATGCGGCGGCTGCATACGCTTGATCCGGC
TACCTGCCCATTCGACCACCAAGCGAAACATCGCATCGAGCGAGCACGTACTCGGATGGAAGCCGGTCTT
GTCGATCAGGATGATCTGGACGAAGAGCATCAGGGGCTCGCGCCAGCCGAACTGTTCGCCAGGCTCAAGG
CGAGCATGCCCGACGGCGAGGATCTCGTCGTGACCCATGGCGATGCCTGCTTGCCGAATATCATGGTGGA
AAATGGCCGCTTTTCTGGATTCATCGACTGTGGCCGGCTGGGTGTGGCGGACCGCTATCAGGACATAGCG
TTGGCTACCCGTGATATTGCTGAAGAGCTTGGCGGCGAATGGGCTGACCGCTTCCTCGTGCTTTACGGTA
TCGCCGCTCCCGATTCGCAGCGCATCGCCTTCTATCGCCTTCTTGACGAGTTCTTCTGAGCGGGACTCTG
GGGTTCGAAATGACCGACCAAGCGACGCCCAACCTGCCATCACGAGATTTCGATTCCACCGCCGCCTTCT
ATGAAAGGTTGGGCTTCGGAATCGTTTTCCGGGACGCCGGCTGGATGATCCTCCAGCGCGGGGATCTCAT
GCTGGAGTTCTTCGCCCACCCTAGGGGGAGGCTAACTGAAACACGGAAGGAGACAATACCGGAAGGAACC
CGCGCTATGACGGCAATAAAAAGACAGAATAAAACGCACGGTGTTGGGTCGTTTGTTCATAAACGCGGGG
TTCGGTCCCAGGGCTGGCACTCTGTCGATACCCCACCGAGACCCCATTGGGGCCAATACGCCCGCGTTTC
TTCCTTTTCCCCACCCCACCCCCCAAGTTCGGGTGAAGGCCCAGGGCTCGCAGCCAACGTCGGGGCGGCA
GGCCCTGCCATAGCCTCAGGTTACTCATATATACTTTAGATTGATTTAAAACTTCATTTTTAATTTAAAA
GGATCTAGGTGAAGATCCTTTTTGATAATCTCATGACCAAAATCCCTTAACGTGAGTTTTCGTTCCACTG
AGCGTCAGACCCCGTAGAAAAGATCAAAGGATCTTCTTGAGATCCTTTTTTTCTGCGCGTAATCTGCTGC
TTGCAAACAAAAAAACCACCGCTACCAGCGGTGGTTTGTTTGCCGGATCAAGAGCTACCAACTCTTTTTC
CGAAGGTAACTGGCTTCAGCAGAGCGCAGATACCAAATACTGTTCTTCTAGTGTAGCCGTAGTTAGGCCA
CCACTTCAAGAACTCTGTAGCACCGCCTACATACCTCGCTCTGCTAATCCTGTTACCAGTGGCTGCTGCC
AGTGGCGATAAGTCGTGTCTTACCGGGTTGGACTCAAGACGATAGTTACCGGATAAGGCGCAGCGGTCGG
GCTGAACGGGGGGTTCGTGCACACAGCCCAGCTTGGAGCGAACGACCTACACCGAACTGAGATACCTACA
GCGTGAGCTATGAGAAAGCGCCACGCTTCCCGAAGGGAGAAAGGCGGACAGGTATCCGGTAAGCGGCAGG
GTCGGAACAGGAGAGCGCACGAGGGAGCTTCCAGGGGGAAACGCCTGGTATCTTTATAGTCCTGTCGGGT
TTCGCCACCTCTGACTTGAGCGTCGATTTTTGTGATGCTCGTCAGGGGGGCGGAGCCTATGGAAAAACGC
CAGCAACGCGGCCTTTTTACGGTTCCTGGCCTTTTGCTG
Features (pLannotate 1.2.2; 17 found; start..end, strand, type, name):
      4..63      +  rep_origin     RSF ori (fragment): Plasmids containing the RSF 1030 origin of replication can be propagated in E. coli cells that contain additional plasmids with compatible origins.
    131..434     +  enhancer       CMV enhancer: human cytomegalovirus immediate early enhancer
    435..638     +  promoter       CMV promoter: human cytomegalovirus (CMV) immediate early promoter
    683..1399    +  CDS            EGFP: EGFP is a basic (constitutively fluorescent) green fluorescent protein published in 1996, derived from Aequorea victoria. It is reported to be a rapidly-maturing weak dimer with moderate acid sensitivity.
   1400..1430    +  misc_feature   MCS (fragment): multiple cloning site
   1430..2077    +  CDS            RAN: RAN_CANLF - Experimental evidence at protein level: Swiss-Prot protein existence level 1. GTPase involved in nucleocytoplasmic transport, participating both to the import and the export from the nucleus of proteins and RNAs. Switches between a cytoplasmic GDP- and a nuclear GTP-bound state by nucleotide exchange and GTP hydrolysis. Nuclear import receptors such as importin beta bind their substrates only in the absence of GTP- bound RAN and release them upon direct interaction with GTP-bound RAN, while export receptors behave in the opposite way. Thereby, RAN controls cargo loading and release
   2000..4723    +  CDS            RAPGEF3: RPGF3_HUMAN - Also known as CGEF1, EPAC, EPAC1. Experimental evidence at protein level: Swiss-Prot protein existence level 1. Guanine nucleotide exchange factor (GEF) for RAP1A and RAP2A small GTPases that is activated by binding cAMP. Through simultaneous binding of PDE3B to RAPGEF3 and PIK3R6 is assembled in a signaling complex in which it activates the PI3K gamma complex and which is involved in angiogenesis. Plays a role in the modulation of the cAMP- induced dynamic control of endothelial barrier function through a pathway that is independent on Rho-mediated signaling. Required for the ac
   4737..4821    +  CDS            large T antigen (fragment): large T antigen from SV40 (simian virus 40)
   4844..4965    +  polyA_signal   SV40 poly(A) signal: SV40 polyadenylation signal
   4999..5427    -  rep_origin     f1 ori (sequence partly withheld): f1 bacteriophage origin of replication; arrow indicates direction of (+) strand synthesis
   5454..5558    +  promoter       AmpR promoter: bla
   5560..5917    +  promoter       SV40 promoter: SV40 enhancer and early promoter
   5952..6746    +  CDS            NeoR/KanR: aminoglycoside phosphotransferase from Tn5; aph(3')-II (or nptII); confers resistance to neomycin, kanamycin, and G418 (Geneticin®)
   6767..6919    +  CDS            ble (fragment): BLE_KLEPN - Experimental evidence at protein level: Swiss-Prot protein existence level 1. Binding protein with a strong affinity to the bleomycin family of antibiotics. Binds to CL990; an antimitotic-antibiotic compound. From Klebsiella pneumoniae.
   6978..7025    +  polyA_signal   HSV TK poly(A) signal: herpes simplex virus thymidine kinase polyadenylation signal (Cole and Stacy, 1985)
   7116..7132    -  polyA_signal   bGH poly(A) signal (fragment): bovine growth hormone polyadenylation signal
   7354..7942    +  rep_origin     ori: high-copy-number ColE1/pMB1/pBR322/pUC origin of replication
