[The description below was written by a language model from this plasmid's Addgene catalogue record and pLannotate feature annotations shown in this document.]
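Description:
GFP-RanV19 E1RA2 is a mammalian expression plasmid built on the pEGFP-C1 backbone that encodes a single three-part fusion protein: EGFP at the N terminus, followed by human Ran carrying the V19 substitution, followed by a chimeric Epac protein called Epac1RA2. According to the depositor's comments, the Epac portion is human Epac1 (RAPGEF3), a cAMP-activated guanine nucleotide exchange factor for Rap GTPases, in which the RA domain of Epac2 (RAPGEF4) was inserted between residues 423 and 586. RanV19 was then subcloned in frame between EGFP and this chimera using HindIII and EcoRI, with the Epac segment lying between EcoRI and NotI. The record does not explain the functional effect of the V19 mutation. The feature table agrees with this layout, placing EGFP, a short remnant of the multiple cloning site, a Ran coding sequence and a long RAPGEF3 match in series on the same strand. The annotated overlap between the Ran and RAPGEF3 features is probably an artefact of automated matching.

Expression is driven by the human cytomegalovirus immediate early enhancer and promoter and terminated by the SV40 polyadenylation signal. A NeoR/KanR cassette sits behind tandem bacterial (bla) and SV40 early promoters and ends with an HSV TK poly(A) signal. It gives kanamycin resistance in E. coli and can allow G418 selection in mammalian cells. A high-copy ColE1/pUC-type origin supports bacterial propagation, and an f1 origin is also present. Small fragments annotated as RSF ori, ble and bGH poly(A) appear to be backbone remnants or incidental matches. The stated purpose is expression of human Ran, and the associated publication concerns the Epac1–Ran interaction and Rap1 activation at the nuclear envelope. The GFP tag allows the fusion's localisation to be followed by fluorescence.
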