Addgene plasmid #118317: GFP-RanV19 E1RA2
Purpose: Expression of human Ran
Depositing lab: Philip Stork. Depositing organization: Oregon Health & Science University. Publication: The interaction of Epac1 and Ran promotes Rap1 activation at the nuclear envelope. Liu C, Takahashi M, Li Y, Dillon TJ, Kaech S, Stork PJ. Mol Cell Biol. 2010 Aug;30(16):3956-69. doi: 10.1128/MCB.00242-10. Epub 2010 Jun 14. PubMed 20547757.
Backbone
  Vector backbone: peGFP-C1
  Backbone manufacturer: clontech
  Vector type: Mammalian Expression
Growth in bacteria
  Bacterial resistance: Kanamycin, 50 μg/mL
  Growth temperature: 37°C
  Growth strain: DH5alpha
  Copy number: High Copy
Gene/Insert 1
  Gene/Insert name: RanV19
  Species: H. sapiens (human)
  Insert size (bp): 3350
  Mutation: in-frame insertion of RanV19 into GFPEpac1RA2
  Entrez Gene: RAN (a.k.a. ARA24, Gsp1, TC4)
  Tag / fusion protein: GFP (N terminal on backbone)
  Cloning method: Restriction Enzyme; 5′ cloning site HindIII (unknown if destroyed); 3′ cloning site EcoRI (unknown if destroyed)
  Sequencing primers: 5′ EGFP-C
Gene/Insert 2
  Gene/Insert name: EPac1RA2 (alt name: Rapgef4)
  Species: H. sapiens (human)
  Mutation: see comments
  Entrez Gene: RAPGEF3 (a.k.a. CAMP-GEFI, EPAC, EPAC1, HSU79275, bcm910); RAPGEF4 (a.k.a. CAMP-GEFII, CGEF2, EPAC, EPAC 2, EPAC2, Nbla00496)
  Cloning method: Restriction Enzyme; 5′ cloning site EcoRI (unknown if destroyed); 3′ cloning site NotI (unknown if destroyed)
  Sequencing primers: 5′ n/a
Terms and licenses: Academic/Nonprofit Terms; Industry Terms: Not Available to Industry
Depositor comments: RanV19 was subcloned into GFP-Epac1RA2 with HindIII and EcoRI RA2 of Epac2 was inserted between aa 423 and 586 of Epac1.
How to cite: GFP-RanV19 E1RA2 was a gift from Philip Stork (Addgene plasmid # 118317 ; http://n2t.net/addgene:118317 ; RRID:Addgene_118317)
